Addgene plasmid #175278: AAV-TRE-NS1-dTomato
Purpose: AAV vector mediating inducible bicistronic expression of NS1 gene of YFV-17D and dTomato
Depositing lab: Wei Xu. Depositing organization: University of Texas Southwestern Medical Center. Publication: Anterograde transneuronal tracing and genetic control with engineered yellow fever vaccine YFV-17D. Li E, Guo J, Oh SJ, Luo Y, Oliveros HC, Du W, Arano R, Kim Y, Chen YT, Eitson J, Lin DT, Li Y, Roberts T, Schoggins JW, Xu W. Nat Methods. 2021 Nov 25. pii: 10.1038/s41592-021-01319-9. doi: 10.1038/s41592-021-01319-9. PubMed 34824475.
Backbone
  Vector backbone: AAV2
  Backbone size w/o insert (bp): 4709
  Vector type: AAV
Growth in bacteria
  Bacterial resistance: Ampicillin, 100 μg/mL
  Growth temperature: 37°C
  Growth strain: NEB Stable
  Copy number: High Copy
Gene/Insert
  Gene/Insert name: NS1; dTomato
  Species: Yellow fever virus strain 17D
  Insert size (bp): 1133
  Entrez Gene: POLY (a.k.a. YFVgp1)
  Promoter: bidirectional TRE promoter
  Tag / fusion protein: dTomato (from bidirectional promoter) (N terminal on backbone)
  Cloning method: Gibson Cloning
  Sequencing primers: 5′ cgtatgtcgaggtaggcgtgtacgg; 3′ aggacaaggctggtgggcactgg
Terms and licenses: Academic/Nonprofit Terms; Industry Terms: Not Available to Industry
How to cite: AAV-TRE-NS1-dTomato was a gift from Wei Xu (Addgene plasmid # 175278 ; http://n2t.net/addgene:175278 ; RRID:Addgene_175278)
