[The description below was written by a language model from this plasmid's Addgene catalogue record and pLannotate feature annotations shown in this document.]
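Description:
AAV-TRE-NS1-dTomato is an adeno-associated virus transfer plasmid built on an AAV2 backbone, in which the expression cassette lies between AAV2 inverted terminal repeats so that it can be packaged into recombinant AAV particles for delivery to mammalian cells. One ITR is annotated intact, while the other is detected only as fragments. That is common for these repeat-rich, recombination-prone elements and fits the use of a stabilising bacterial host strain. In bacteria the plasmid is maintained at high copy from a ColE1/pUC-type origin and selected with ampicillin through the β-lactamase gene. An f1 phage origin and short remnants of pBR322 bom and rop sequences are also present in the backbone.

The payload is driven by a bidirectional tetracycline-responsive promoter made of seven tet operator repeats flanked on each side by a minimal CMV promoter, which spans the numbering origin of the sequence. In one direction it transcribes the NS1 coding region of yellow fever virus vaccine strain 17D, terminated by the human growth hormone polyadenylation signal. The automated annotation labels this region as a fragment of the viral polyprotein with generic text about NS5, but the catalogue identifies the insert as NS1. In the opposite direction the promoter drives dTomato, a dimeric red fluorescent protein, followed by an SV40 polyadenylation signal. NS1 and the reporter are therefore made as separate proteins from divergent transcripts, not as a fusion. Both are expressed only when a tetracycline-controlled transactivator is supplied from another source, which makes expression inducible. The associated work concerns anterograde transneuronal tracing with engineered YFV-17D, so the construct is likely used to supply NS1 in defined, fluorescently marked cells, though the record does not spell out this role.
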