Features (pLannotate 1.2.2; 15 found; start..end, strand, type, name):
    332..1465    +  CDS            POLG_YEFV1 (fragment): Experimental evidence at protein level: Swiss-Prot protein existence level 1. [RNA-directed RNA polymerase NS5]: Replicates the viral (+) and (-) RNA genome, and performs the capping of genomes in the cytoplasm (PubMed:19850911). NS5 methylates viral RNA cap at guanine N- 7 and ribose 2'-O positions (PubMed:19850911). Besides its role in RNA genome replication, also prevents the establishment of cellular antiviral state by blocking the interferon-alpha/beta (IFN-alpha/beta) signaling pathway (PubMed:25211074). IFN-I induces binding of NS5 to host IFN-activated transcription factor STAT2, preve
   1504..1980    +  polyA_signal   hGH poly(A) signal: human growth hormone polyadenylation signal
   2020..2160    +  repeat_region  AAV2 ITR: inverted terminal repeat of adeno-associated virus serotype 2 inverted
   2165..2216    -  misc_feature   bom (fragment): basis of mobility region from pBR322
   2235..2690    +  rep_origin     f1 ori (sequence partly withheld): f1 bacteriophage origin of replication; arrow indicates direction of (+) strand synthesis
   2691..2740    -  misc_feature   bom (fragment): basis of mobility region from pBR322
   2842..2877    -  CDS            rop (fragment): Rop protein, which maintains plasmids at low copy number; rop
   2972..3076    +  promoter       AmpR promoter: bla
   3077..3937    +  CDS            AmpR: β-lactamase; bla; confers resistance to ampicillin, carbenicillin, and related antibiotics
   4108..4696    +  rep_origin     ori: high-copy-number ColE1/pMB1/pBR322/pUC origin of replication
   4769..4796    +  repeat_region  AAV2 ITR (fragment): inverted terminal repeat of adeno-associated virus serotype 2 inverted
   4813..4872    -  repeat_region  AAV2 ITR (fragment): inverted terminal repeat of adeno-associated virus serotype 2 inverted
   4895..4976    -  polyA_signal   SV40 poly(A) signal: SV40 polyadenylation signal
   4994..5694    -  CDS            dTomato (fragment): dimeric variant of DsRed fluorescent protein (Shaner et al., 2004) mammalian codon-optimized
   5727..298     +  promoter       bidirectional TRE promoter (across the origin): Tet-responsive bidirectional promoter PTight-BI, consisting of seven tet operator sequences flanked on each side by the minimal CMV promoter
>Addgene plasmid #175278 | AAV-TRE-NS1-dTomato | addgene full sequence | sequence record 349702 | Addgene NGS Result
GTGATAGAGAACGTATGTCGAGTTTACTCCCTATCAGTGATAGAGAACGATGTCGAGTTTACTCCCTATC
AGTGATAGAGAACGTATGTCGAGTTTACTCCCTATCAGTGATAGAGAACGTATGTCGAGTTTACTCCCTA
TCAGTGATAGAGAACGTATGTCGAGTTTATCCCTATCAGTGATAGAGAACGTATGTCGAGTTTACTCCCT
ATCAGTGATAGAGAACGTATGTCGAGGTAGGCGTGTACGGTGGGAGGCCTATATAAGCAGAGCTCGTTTA
GTGAACCGTCAGATCGCCTGGAGATTTCGAGCTCGGTACCAATAATCAGCCACCATGAACATGACAATGT
CCATGAGCATGATCTTGGTAGGAGTGATCATGATGTTTTTGTCTCTAGGAGTTGGGGCGGATCAAGGATG
CGCCATCAACTTTGGCAAGAGAGAGCTCAAGTGCGGAGATGGTATCTTCATATTTAGAGACTCTGATGAC
TGGCTGAACAAGTACTCATACTATCCAGAAGATCCTGTGAAGCTTGCATCAATAGTGAAAGCCTCTTTTG
AAGAAGGGAAGTGTGGCCTAAATTCAGTTGACTCCCTTGAGCATGAGATGTGGAGAAGCAGGGCAGATGA
GATCAATGCCATTTTTGAGGAAAACGAGGTGGACATTTCTGTTGTCGTGCAGGATCCAAAGAATGTTTAC
CAGAGAGGAACTCATCCATTTTCCAGAATTCGGGATGGTCTGCAGTATGGTTGGAAGACTTGGGGTAAGA
ACCTTGTGTTCTCCCCAGGGAGGAAGAATGGAAGCTTCATCATAGATGGAAAGTCCAGGAAAGAATGCCC
GTTTTCAAACCGGGTCTGGAATTCTTTCCAGATAGAGGAGTTTGGGACGGGAGTGTTCACCACACGCGTG
TACATGGACGCAGTCTTTGAATACACCATAGACTGCGATGGATCTATCTTGGGTGCAGCGGTGAACGGAA
AAAAGAGTGCCCATGGCTCTCCAACATTTTGGATGGGAAGTCATGAAGTAAATGGGACATGGATGATCCA
CACCTTGGAGGCATTAGATTACAAGGAGTGTGAGTGGCCACTGACACATACGATTGGAACATCAGTTGAA
GAGAGTGAAATGTTCATGCCGAGATCAATCGGAGGCCCAGTTAGCTCTCACAATCATATCCCTGGATACA
AGGTTCAGACGAACGGACCTTGGATGCAGGTACCACTAGAAGTGAAGAGAGAAGCTTGCCCAGGGACTAG
CGTGATCATTGATGGCAACTGTGATGGACGGGGAAAATCAACCAGATCCACCACGGATAGCGGGAAAGTT
ATTCCTGAATGGTGTTGCCGCTCCTGCACAATGCCGCCTGTGAGCTTCCATGGTAGTGATGGGTGTTGGT
ATCCCATGGAAATTAGGCCAAGGAAAACGCATGAAAGCCATCTGGTGCGCTCCTGGGTTACAGCTTGAAT
AAATCGATACCGAGCGCTGCTCGAGAGATCTACGGGTGGCATCCCTGTGACCCCTCCCCAGTGCCTCTCC
TGGCCCTGGAAGTTGCCACTCCAGTGCCCACCAGCCTTGTCCTAATAAAATTAAGTTGCATCATTTTGTC
TGACTAGGTGTCCTTCTATAATATTATGGGGTGGAGGGGGGTGGTATGGAGCAAGGGGCAAGTTGGGAAG
ACAACCTGTAGGGCCTGCGGGGTCTATTGGGAACCAAGCTGGAGTGCAGTGGCACAATCTTGGCTCACTG
CAATCTCCGCCTCCTGGGTTCAAGCGATTCTCCTGCCTCAGCCTCCCGAGTTGTTGGGATTCCAGGCATG
CATGACCAGGCTCAGCTAATTTTTGTTTTTTTGGTAGAGACGGGGTTTCACCATATTGGCCAGGCTGGTC
TCCAACTCCTAATCTCAGGTGATCTACCCACCTTGGCCTCCCAAATTGCTGGGATTACAGGCGTGAACCA
CTGCTCCCTTCCCTGTCCTTCTGATTTTGTAGGTAACCACGTGCGGACCGAGCGGCCGCAGGAACCCCTA
GTGATGGAGTTGGCCACTCCCTCTCTGCGCGCTCGCTCGCTCACTGAGGCCGGGCGACCAAAGGTCGCCC
GACGCCCGGGCTTTGCCCGGGCGGCCTCAGTGAGCGAGCGAGCGCGCAGCTGCCTGCAGGGGCGCCTGAT
GCGGTATTTTCTCCTTACGCATCTGTGCGGTATTTCACACCGCATA
[95 nt withheld, positions 2217-2311]
T
[46 nt withheld, positions 2313-2358]
C
[141 nt withheld, positions 2360-2500]
CCTTTGACGTTGGAGTCCACGTTCTTT
[37 nt withheld, positions 2528-2564]
ACTCTATCTCGGGCTATTCTTTTGATTTATAAGGGATTTTGCCGATTTCGGTCTATTGGTTAAAAAATGA
GCTGATTTAACAAAAATTTAACGCGAATTTTAACAAAATATTAACGTTTACAATTTTATGGTGCACTCTC
AGTACAATCTGCTCTGATGCCGCATAGTTAAGCCAGCCCCGACACCCGCCAACACCCGCTGACGCGCCCT
GACGGGCTTGTCTGCTCCCGGCATCCGCTTACAGACAAGCTGTGACCGTCTCCGGGAGCTGCATGTGTCA
GAGGTTTTCACCGTCATCACCGAAACGCGCGAGACGAAAGGGCCTCGTGATACGCCTATTTTTATAGGTT
AATGTCATGATAATAATGGTTTCTTAGACGTCAGGTGGCACTTTTCGGGGAAATGTGCGCGGAACCCCTA
TTTGTTTATTTTTCTAAATACATTCAAATATGTATCCGCTCATGAGACAATAACCCTGATAAATGCTTCA
ATAATATTGAAAAAGGAAGAGTATGAGTATTCAACATTTCCGTGTCGCCCTTATTCCCTTTTTTGCGGCA
TTTTGCCTTCCTGTTTTTGCTCACCCAGAAACGCTGGTGAAAGTAAAAGATGCTGAAGATCAGTTGGGTG
CACGAGTGGGTTACATCGAACTGGATCTCAACAGCGGTAAGATCCTTGAGAGTTTTCGCCCCGAAGAACG
TTTTCCAATGATGAGCACTTTTAAAGTTCTGCTATGTGGCGCGGTATTATCCCGTATTGACGCCGGGCAA
GAGCAACTCGGTCGCCGCATACACTATTCTCAGAATGACTTGGTTGAGTACTCACCAGTCACAGAAAAGC
ATCTTACGGATGGCATGACAGTAAGAGAATTATGCAGTGCTGCCATAACCATGAGTGATAACACTGCGGC
CAACTTACTTCTGACAACGATCGGAGGACCGAAGGAGCTAACCGCTTTTTTGCACAACATGGGGGATCAT
GTAACTCGCCTTGATCGTTGGGAACCGGAGCTGAATGAAGCCATACCAAACGACGAGCGTGACACCACGA
TGCCTGTAGCAATGGCAACAACGTTGCGCAAACTATTAACTGGCGAACTACTTACTCTAGCTTCCCGGCA
ACAATTAATAGACTGGATGGAGGCGGATAAAGTTGCAGGACCACTTCTGCGCTCGGCCCTTCCGGCTGGC
TGGTTTATTGCTGATAAATCTGGAGCCGGTGAGCGTGGGTCTCGCGGTATCATTGCAGCACTGGGGCCAG
ATGGTAAGCCCTCCCGTATCGTAGTTATCTACACGACGGGGAGTCAGGCAACTATGGATGAACGAAATAG
ACAGATCGCTGAGATAGGTGCCTCACTGATTAAGCATTGGTAACTGTCAGACCAAGTTTACTCATATATA
CTTTAGATTGATTTAAAACTTCATTTTTAATTTAAAAGGATCTAGGTGAAGATCCTTTTTGATAATCTCA
TGACCAAAATCCCTTAACGTGAGTTTTCGTTCCACTGAGCGTCAGACCCCGTAGAAAAGATCAAAGGATC
TTCTTGAGATCCTTTTTTTCTGCGCGTAATCTGCTGCTTGCAAACAAAAAAACCACCGCTACCAGCGGTG
GTTTGTTTGCCGGATCAAGAGCTACCAACTCTTTTTCCGAAGGTAACTGGCTTCAGCAGAGCGCAGATAC
CAAATACTGTTCTTCTAGTGTAGCCGTAGTTAGGCCACCACTTCAAGAACTCTGTAGCACCGCCTACATA
CCTCGCTCTGCTAATCCTGTTACCAGTGGCTGCTGCCAGTGGCGATAAGTCGTGTCTTACCGGGTTGGAC
TCAAGACGATAGTTACCGGATAAGGCGCAGCGGTCGGGCTGAACGGGGGGTTCGTGCACACAGCCCAGCT
TGGAGCGAACGACCTACACCGAACTGAGATACCTACAGCGTGAGCTATGAGAAAGCGCCACGCTTCCCGA
AGGGAGAAAGGCGGACAGGTATCCGGTAAGCGGCAGGGTCGGAACAGGAGAGCGCACGAGGGAGCTTCCA
GGGGGAAACGCCTGGTATCTTTATAGTCCTGTCGGGTTTCGCCACCTCTGACTTGAGCGTCGATTTTTGT
GATGCTCGTCAGGGGGGCGGAGCCTATGGAAAAACGCCAGCAACGCGGCCTTTTTACGGTTCCTGGCCTT
TTGCTGGCCTTTTGCTCACATGTCCTGCAGGCAGCTGCGCGCTCGCTCGCTCACTGAGGCCGCCCGGGCG
TCGGGCGACCTCAGTGAGCGAGCGAGCGCGCAGAGAGGGAGTGGCCAACTCCATCACTAGGGGTTCCTGC
GGCCGCACGCGTATTTGTCGGCAGTGAAAAAAATGCTTTATTTGTGAAATTTGTGATGCTATTGCTTTAT
TTGTAACCATTATAAGCTGCAATAAACAAGTTAACAACAACAATTGTTACTTGTACAGCTCGTCCATGCC
GTACAGGAACAGGTGGTGGCGGCCCTCGGAGCGCTCGTACTGTTCCACGATGGTGTAGTCCTCGTTGTGG
GAGGTGATGTCCAGCTTGGTGTCCACGTAGTAGTAGCCGGGCAGTTGCACGGGCTTCTTGGCCATGTAGA
TGGTCTTGAACTCCACCAGGTAGTGGCCGCCGTCCTTCAGCTTCAGGGCCTGGTGGATCTCGCCCTTCAG
CACGCCGTCGCGGGGGTACAGGCGCTCGGTGGAGGCCTCCCAGCCCATGGTCTTCTTCTGCATTACGGGG
CCGTCGGGGGGGAAGTTGGTGCCGCGCATCTTCACCTTGTAGATCAGCGTGCCGTCCTGCAGGGAGGAGT
CCTGGGTCACGGTCACCAGACCGCCGTCCTCGAAGTTCATCACGCGCTCCCACTTGAAGCCCTCGGGGAA
GGACAGCTTCTTGTAATCGGGGATGTCGGCGGGGTGCTTCACGTACGCCTTGGAGCCGTACATGAACTGG
GGGGACAGGATGTCCCAGGCGAAGGGCAGGGGGCCGCCCTTGGTCACCTTCAGCTTGGCGGTCTGGGTGC
CCTCGTAGGGGCGGCCCTCGCCCTCGCCCTCGATCTCGAACTCGTGGCCGTTCATGGAGCCCTCCATGCG
CACCTTGAAGCGCATGAACTCTTTGATGACCTCCTCGCCCTTGCTCACCACCTTCCTCTTCTTCTTGGGC
ATGAATTCTCCAGGCGATCTGACGGTTCACTAAACGAGCTCTGCTTATATAGGCCTCCCACCGTACACGC
CACCTCGACATACTCGAGTTTACTCCCTATCA
